Addgene plasmid #245717: pICSL47781-LC
Purpose: (Empty Backbone) Level 1 Position 6 FORWARD acceptor Low - copy (with pBR322 origin of replication) GGAG - GCTT
Depositing lab: Mark Youles. Depositing organization: Sainsbury Laboratory, Norwich.
Backbone
  Vector backbone: pICH47781
  Backbone size (bp): 5443
  Vector type: Synthetic Biology
  Selectable markers: Lac Z for blue/white negative selction with the addition of X-gal and ITPG
Growth in bacteria
  Bacterial resistance: Ampicillin, 100 μg/mL
  Growth temperature: 37°C
  Growth strain: DH5alpha
  Copy number: Low Copy
Gene/Insert
  Gene/Insert name: None
  Mutation: BsaI/BpiI sites removed by point-mutation
Terms and licenses: Academic/Nonprofit Terms; Industry Terms: Not Available to Industry
Depositor comments: Level 1 Acceptor for making low copy full transcriptional unit modules in Level 1 position 6 (FORWARD) used for GoldenGate assemblies using the MoClo overhang syntax. Plant Golden-gate Promoters, Terminators and Level0/Level1 cloning acceptors. Insert Size: 596, Species: Synthetic. 5' Cloning Site: BsaI (Destroyed), 3' Cloning Site: BsaI (Destroyed).
How to cite: pICSL47781-LC was a gift from Mark Youles (Addgene plasmid # 245717 ; http://n2t.net/addgene:245717 ; RRID:Addgene_245717)
