[The description below was written by a language model from this plasmid's Addgene catalogue record and pLannotate feature annotations shown in this document.]
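Description:
pICSL47781-LC is an empty Golden Gate (MoClo) Level 1 acceptor plasmid derived from pICH47781. It receives a complete transcriptional unit in Level 1 position 6, forward orientation. It belongs to a plant synthetic-biology toolkit of promoters, terminators and Level 0/Level 1 cloning acceptors. Level 0 parts are assembled into it through flanking BsaI sites, which are destroyed on cloning, using the GGAG and GCTT acceptor overhangs of the MoClo syntax. Unwanted internal BsaI and BpiI sites have been removed by point mutation so that the backbone is compatible with both Type IIS enzymes used in the hierarchy.

The roughly 600 bp dropout cassette is a synthetic lacZα unit. It is annotated with a CAP binding site, lac promoter, lac operator, a pUC-type polylinker and a lacZα fragment. It gives blue/white screening on X-gal and IPTG, with correct assemblies replacing the cassette and yielding white colonies. The cassette lies between the nopaline C58 left and right T-DNA border repeats, so assembled units sit within a T-DNA, as in a binary vector.

The backbone carries the IncP oriV with trfA, the broad-host-range replication system typical of vectors maintained in Agrobacterium, although the record does not explicitly state such use. For E. coli it has a pBR322-type origin with bom and the rop gene, which holds copy number low and defines the "LC" variant. Low copy can help with inserts that are unstable or toxic at high copy. Selection is by ampicillin through bla under its native promoter. The sequenced record is 6,039 nt, consistent with the listed 5,443 bp backbone plus the 596 bp insert.
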