Features (pLannotate 1.2.2; 18 found; start..end, strand, type, name):
     41..83      +  CDS            lacI (fragment): lac repressor; lacI; The lac repressor binds to the lac operator to inhibit transcription in E. coli. This inhibition can be relieved by adding lactose or isopropyl-β-D-thiogalactopyranoside (IPTG).
     96..117     +  protein_bind   CAP binding site: CAP binding activates transcription in the presence of cAMP. E. coli catabolite activator protein
    132..162     +  promoter       lac promoter: promoter for the E. coli lac operon
    170..186     +  protein_bind   lac operator: The lac repressor binds to the lac operator to inhibit transcription in E. coli. This inhibition can be relieved by adding lactose or isopropyl-β-D-thiogalactopyranoside (IPTG). lac repressor encoded by lacI
    223..279     -  misc_feature   MCS: pUC18/19 multiple cloning site
    276..433     +  CDS            lacZα (fragment): LacZα fragment of β-galactosidase; lacZ fragment
    439..538     -  misc_feature   bom (fragment): basis of mobility region from pBR322
    671..695     +  misc_feature   RB T-DNA repeat: right border repeat from nopaline C58 T-DNA
    807..827     -  CDS            TetR (fragment): tetracycline resistance regulatory protein; tetR
    854..1999    -  CDS            trfA: TRFA_ECOLX - Experimental evidence at protein level: Swiss-Prot protein existence level 1. Also involved in plasmid copy number control, promoting intermolecular coupling of protein bound iterons at oriV, which inhibits replication initiation. From Escherichia coli.
   2465..3053    +  rep_origin     ori: high-copy-number ColE1/pMB1/pBR322/pUC origin of replication
   3239..3379    -  misc_feature   bom: basis of mobility region from pBR322
   3481..3672    -  CDS            rop: Rop protein, which maintains plasmids at low copy number; rop
   3689..4069    +  CDS            YPB1_ECOLX: Protein predicted: Swiss-Prot protein existence level 4. From Escherichia coli.
   4165..5025    -  CDS            AmpR: β-lactamase; bla; confers resistance to ampicillin, carbenicillin, and related antibiotics
   5026..5130    -  promoter       AmpR promoter: bla
   5217..5848    -  rep_origin     oriV: incP origin of replication
   5940..5964    +  misc_feature   LB T-DNA repeat: left border repeat from nopaline C58 T-DNA
>Addgene plasmid #245717 | pICSL47781-LC | addgene full sequence | sequence record 498371 | Addgene NGS Result
TCTGTGAAGACAATGTGGAATTCCTCGAGGGAGTGAGACCGCAGCTGGCACGACAGGTTTCCCGACTGGA
AAGCGGGCAGTGAGCGCAACGCAATTAATGTGAGTTAGCTCACTCATTAGGCACCCCAGGCTTTACACTT
TATGCTTCCGGCTCGTATGTTGTGTGGAATTGTGAGCGGATAACAATTTCACACAGGAAACAGCTATGAC
CATGATTACGCCAAGCTTGCATGCCTGCAGGTCGACTCTAGAGGATCCCCGGGTACCGAGCTCGAATTCA
CTGGCCGTCGTTTTACAACGTCGTGACTGGGAAAACCCTGGCGTTACCCAACTTAATCGCCTTGCAGCAC
ATCCCCCTTTCGCCAGCTGGCGTAATAGCGAAGAGGCCCGCACCGATCGCCCTTCCCAACAGTTGCGCAG
CCTGAATGGCGAATGGCGCCTGATGCGGTATTTTCTCCTTACGCATCTGTGCGGTATTTCACACCGCATA
TGGTGCACTCTCAGTACAATCTGCTCTGATGCCGCATAGTTAAGCCAGCCCCGACACCCGCCAACACCCG
CTGACGCGCCCTGACGGGCTTGTCTGCTCCCGGCATCCGCTTACAGACAAGCTGTGACGGTCTCACGCTG
AGCTTGTCTTCTGCACGAAGTGGTTTAAACTATCAGTGTTTGACAGGATATATTGGCGGGTAAACCTAAG
AGAAAAGAGCGTTTATTAGAATAATCGGATATTTAAAAGGGCGTGAAAAGGTTTATCCGTTCGTCCATTT
GTATGTGCATGCCAACCACAGGGTTCCCCAGATCAGGCGCTGGCTGCTGAACCCCCAGCCGGAACTGACC
CCACAAGGCCCTAGCGTTTGCAATGCACCAGGTCATCATTGACCCAGGCGTGTTCCACCAGGCCGCTGCC
TCGCAACTCTTCGCAGGCTTCGCCGACCTGCTCGCGCCACTTCTTCACGCGGGTGGAATCCGATCCGCAC
ATGAGGCGGAAGGTTTCCAGCTTGAGCGGGTACGGCTCCCGGTGCGAGCTGAAATAGTCGAACATCCGTC
GGGCCGTCGGCGACAGCTTGCGGTACTTCTCCCATATGAATTTCGTGTAGTGGTCGCCAGCAAACAGCAC
GACGATTTCCTCGTCGATCAGGACCTGGCAACGGGACGTTTTCTTGCCACGGTCCAGGACGCGGAAGCGG
TGCAGCAGCGACACCGATTCCAGGTGCCCAACGCGGTCGGACGTGAAGCCCATCGCCGTCGCCTGTAGGC
GCGACAGGCATTCCTCGGCCTTCGTGTAATACCGGCCATTGATCGACCAGCCCAGGTCCTGGCAAAGCTC
GTAGAACGTGAAGGTGATCGGCTCGCCGATAGGGGTGCGCTTCGCGTACTCCAACACCTGCTGCCACACC
AGTTCGTCATCGTCGGCCCGCAGCTCGACGCCGGTGTAGGTGATCTTCACGTCCTTGTTGACGTGGAAAA
TGACCTTGTTTTGCAGCGCCTCGCGCGGGATTTTCTTGTTGCGCGTGGTGAACAGGGCAGAGCGGGCCGT
GTCGTTTGGCATCGCTCGCATCGTGTCCGGCCACGGCGCAATATCGAACAAGGAAAGCTGCATTTCCTTG
ATCTGCTGCTTCGTGTGTTTCAGCAACGCGGCCTGCTTGGCCTCGCTGACCTGTTTTGCCAGGTCCTCGC
CGGCGGTTTTTCGCTTCTTGGTCGTCATAGTTCCTCGCGTGTCGATGGTCATCGACTTCGCCAAACCTGC
CGCCTCCTGTTCAAGACGACGCGAACGCTCCACGGCGGCCGATGGCGCGGGCAGGGCAGGGGGAGCCAGT
TGCACGCTGTCGCGCTCGATCTTGGCCGTAGCTTGCTGGACCATCGAGCCGACGGACTGGAAGGTTTCGC
GGGGCGCACGCATGACGGTGCGGCTTGCGATGGTTTCGGCATCCTCGGCGGAAAACCCCGCGTCGATCAG
TTCTTGCCTGTATGCCTTCCGGTCAAACGTCCGATTCATTCACCCTCCTTGCGGGATTGCCCCGACTCAC
GCCGGGGCAATGTGCCCTTATTCCTGATTTGACCCGCCTGGTGCCTTGGTGTCCAGATAATCCACCTTAT
CGGCAATGAAGTCGGTCCCGTAGACCGTCTGGCCGTCCTTCTCGTACTTGGTATTCCGAATCTTGCCCTG
CACGAATACCAGCGACCCCTTGCCCAAATACTTGCCGTGGGCCTCGGCCTGAGAGCCAAAACACTTGATG
CGGAAGAAGTCGGTGCGCTCCTGCTTGTCGCCGGCATCGTTGCGCCACATCTAAGATCCAGACCAAGTTT
ACTCATATATACTTTAGATTGATTTAAAACTTCATTTTTAATTTAAAAGGATCTAGGTGAAGATCCTTTT
TGATAATCTCATGACCAAAATCCCTTAACGTGAGTTTTCGTTCCACTGAGCGTCAGACCCCGTAGAAAAG
ATCAAAGGATCTTCTTGAGATCCTTTTTTTCTGCGCGTAATCTGCTGCTTGCAAACAAAAAAACCACCGC
TACCAGCGGTGGTTTGTTTGCCGGATCAAGAGCTACCAACTCTTTTTCCGAAGGTAACTGGCTTCAGCAG
AGCGCAGATACCAAATACTGTCCTTCTAGTGTAGCCGTAGTTAGGCCACCACTTCAAGAACTCTGTAGCA
CCGCCTACATACCTCGCTCTGCTAATCCTGTTACCAGTGGCTGCTGCCAGTGGCGATAAGTCGTGTCTTA
CCGGGTTGGACTCAAGACGATAGTTACCGGATAAGGCGCAGCGGTCGGGCTGAACGGGGGGTTCGTGCAC
ACAGCCCAGCTTGGAGCGAACGACCTACACCGAACTGAGATACCTACAGCGTGAGCTATGAGAAAGCGCC
ACGCTTCCCGAAGGGAGAAAGGCGGACAGGTATCCGGTAAGCGGCAGGGTCGGAACAGGAGAGCGCACGA
GGGAGCTTCCAGGGGGAAACGCCTGGTATCTTTATAGTCCTGTCGGGTTTCGCCACCTCTGACTTGAGCG
TCGATTTTTGTGATGCTCGTCAGGGGGGCGGAGCCTATGGAAAAACGCCAGCAACGCGGCCTTTTTACGG
TTCCTGGCCTTTTGCTGGCCTTTTGCTCACATGTTCTTTCCTGCGTTATCCCCTGATTCTGTGGATAACC
GTATTACCGCCTTTGAGTGAGCTGATACCGCTCGCCGCAGCCGAACGACCGAGCGCAGCGAGTCAGTGAG
CGAGGAAGCGGAAGAGCGCCTGATGCGGTATTTTCTCCTTACGCATCTGTGCGGTATTTCACACCGCATA
TGGTGCACTCTCAGTACAATCTGCTCTGATGCCGCATAGTTAAGCCAGTATACACTCCGCTATCGCTACG
TGACTGGGTCATGGCTGCGCCCCGACACCCGCCAACACCCGCTGACGCGCCCTGACGGGCTTGTCTGCTC
CCGGCATCCGCTTACAGACAAGCTGTGACCGACTCCGGGAGCTGCATGTGTCAGAGGTTTTCACCGTCAT
CACCGAAACGCGCGAGGCAGCTGCGGTAAAGCTCATCAGCGTGGTCGTGAAGCGATTCACAGATGTCTGC
CTGTTCATCCGCGTCCAGCTCGTTGAGTTTCTCCAGAAGCGTTAATGTCTGGCTTCTGATAAAGCGGGCC
ATGTTAAGGGCGGTTTTTTCCTGTTTGGTCACTGATGCCTCCGTGTAAGGGGGATTTCTGTTCATGGGGG
TAATGATACCGATGAAACGAGAGAGGATGCTCACGATACGGGTTACTGATGATGAACATGCCCGGTTACT
GGAACGTTGTGAGGGTAAACAACTGGCGGTATGGATGCGGCGGGACCAGAGAAAAATCACTCAGGGTCAA
TGCCAGCGCTTCGTTAATACAGATGTAGGTGTTCCACAGGGTAGCCAGCAGCATCCTGCGATGCAGATCC
GGAACATAATGGTGCAGGGCGCTGACTTCCGCGTTTCCAGACTTTACGAAACACGGAAACCCAAGACCAT
TCATGTTGTTGCTCAGGTCGCAGACGTTTTGCAGCAGCAGTCGCTTCACGTTCGCTCGCGTATCGGTGAT
TCATTCTGCTAACCAGTAAGGCAACCCCGCCAGCCTAGCCGGGTCCTCAACGACAGGAGCACGATCATGC
GCACCCGTGGCCAGGACCCAACGCTGCCCGAGCCTTACCAATGCTTAATCAGTGAGGCACCTATCTCAGC
GATCTGTCTATTTCGTTCATCCATAGTTGCCTGACTCCCCGTCGTGTAGATAACTACGATACGGGAGGGC
TTACCATCTGGCCCCAGTGCTGCAATGATACCGCGAGAACCACGCTCACCGGCTCCAGATTTATCAGCAA
TAAACCAGCCAGCCGGAAGGGCCGAGCGCAGAAGTGGTCCTGCAACTTTATCCGCCTCCATCCAGTCTAT
TAATTGTTGCCGGGAAGCTAGAGTAAGTAGTTCGCCAGTTAATAGTTTGCGCAACGTTGTTGCCATTGCT
ACAGGCATCGTGGTGTCACGCTCGTCGTTTGGTATGGCTTCATTCAGCTCCGGTTCCCAACGATCAAGGC
GAGTTACATGATCCCCCATGTTGTGCAAAAAAGCGGTTAGCTCCTTCGGTCCTCCGATCGTTGTCAGAAG
TAAGTTGGCCGCAGTGTTATCACTCATGGTTATGGCAGCACTGCATAATTCTCTTACTGTCATGCCATCC
GTAAGATGCTTTTCTGTGACTGGTGAGTACTCAACCAAGTCATTCTGAGAATAGTGTATGCGGCGACCGA
GTTGCTCTTGCCCGGCGTCAATACGGGATAATACCGCGCCACATAGCAGAACTTTAAAAGTGCTCATCAT
TGGAAAACGTTCTTCGGGGCGAAAACTCTCAAGGATCTTACCGCTGTTGAGATCCAGTTCGATGTAACCC
ACTCGTGCACCCAACTGATCTTCAGCATCTTTTACTTTCACCAGCGTTTCTGGGTGAGCAAAAACAGGAA
GGCAAAATGCCGCAAAAAAGGGAATAAGGGCGACACGGAAATGTTGAATACTCATACTCTTCCTTTTTCA
ATATTATTGAAGCATTTATCAAGGTTATTGTCTCATGAGCGGATACATATTTGAATGTATTTAGAAAAAT
AAACAAATAGGGGTTCCGCGCACGAATTGGCCAGCGCTGCCATTTTTGGGGTGAGGCCGTTCGCGGCCGA
GGGGCGCAGCCCCTGGGGGGATGGGAGGCCCGCGTTAGCGGGCCGGGAGGGTTCGAGAAGGGGGGGCACC
CCCCTTCGGCGTGCGCGGTCACGCGCACAGGGCGCAGCCCTGGTTAAAAACAAGGTTTATAAATATTGGT
TTAAAAGCAGGTTAAAAGACAGGTTAGCGGTGGCCGAAAAACGGGCGGAAACCCTTGCAAATGCTGGATT
TTCTGCCTGTGGACAGCCCCTCAAATGTCAATAGGTGCGCCCCTCATCTGTCAGCACTCTGCCCCTCAAG
TGTCAAGGATCGCGCCCCTCATCTGTCAGTAGTCGCGCCCCTCAAGTGTCAATACCGCAGGGCACTTATC
CCCAGGCTTGTCCACATCATCTGTGGGAAACTCGCGTAAAATCAGGCGTTTTCGCCGATTTGCGAGGCTG
GCCAGCTCCACGTCGCCGGCCGAAATCGAGCCTGCCCCTCATCTGTCAACGCCGCGCCGGGTGAGTCGGC
CCCTCAAGTGTCAACGTCCGCCCCTCATCTGTCAGTGAGGGCCAAGTTTTCCGCGAGGTATCCACAACGC
CGGCGGCCGCGGTGTCTCGCACACGGCTTCGACGGCGTTTCTGGCGCGTTTGCAGGGCCATAGACGGCCG
CCAGCCCAGCGGCGAGGGCAACCAGCCCGGTGAGCGTCGCAAAGGAGATCCTGATCTGACTGATGGGCTG
CCTGTATCGAGTGGTGATTTTGTGCCGAGCTGCCGGTCGGGGAGCTGTTGGCTGGCTGGTGGCAGGATAT
ATTGTGGTGTAAACAAATTGACGCTTAGACAACTTAATAACACATTGCGGACGTTTTTAATGTACTGGGG
TGGATGCAGTGGGCCCCAC
